Addgene plasmid #182414: pRSFDuet-1_mNeongreen-DARPinOFF7
Purpose: Bacterial expression of mNeongreen-DARPinOFF7 fusion
Depositing lab: Dan Mulvihill. Depositing organization: London and South East University Group (LASE). Publication: High-yield vesicle-packaged recombinant protein production from E. coli. Eastwood TA, Baker K, Streather BR, Allen N, Wang L, Botchway SW, Brown IR, Hiscock JR, Lennon C, Mulvihill DP. Cell Rep Methods. 2023 Feb 2;3(2):100396. doi: 10.1016/j.crmeth.2023.100396. eCollection 2023 Feb 27. PubMed 36936078.
Backbone
  Vector backbone: pRSFDUET-1
  Backbone manufacturer: Novagen
  Vector type: Bacterial Expression
Growth in bacteria
  Bacterial resistance: Kanamycin, 50 μg/mL
  Growth temperature: 37°C
  Growth strain: DH5alpha
  Copy number: High Copy
Gene/Insert
  Gene/Insert name: mNeongreen-DARPinOFF7
  Species: Agrobacterium radiobacter, Branchiostoma lanceolatum
  GenBank ID: UniProtKB: B9JMD9
  Promoter: T7
  Tag / fusion protein: mNeongreen (N terminal on insert)
  Cloning method: Restriction Enzyme; 5′ cloning site Unknown (unknown if destroyed); 3′ cloning site Unknown (unknown if destroyed)
Resource information
  A portion of this plasmid was derived from a plasmid made by: Synthetic
Terms and licenses: Academic/Nonprofit Terms; Industry Terms: Not Available to Industry
How to cite: pRSFDuet-1_mNeongreen-DARPinOFF7 was a gift from Dan Mulvihill (Addgene plasmid # 182414 ; http://n2t.net/addgene:182414 ; RRID:Addgene_182414)
