[The description below was written by a language model from this plasmid's Addgene catalogue record and pLannotate feature annotations shown in this document.]
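Description:
pRSFDuet-1_mNeongreen-DARPinOFF7 is a bacterial expression plasmid built on the Novagen pRSFDuet-1 backbone for producing a fluorescent fusion of mNeonGreen and the designed ankyrin repeat protein DARPin OFF7 in E. coli. The sequenced record is 4,838 nt. It replicates from the RSF1030 origin, which is compatible with other common origins and so allows co-maintenance with additional plasmids. It is listed as high copy and is selected with kanamycin through an aph(3')-Ia resistance gene.

Expression is driven by a T7 promoter followed immediately by a lac operator and the T7 gene 10 ribosome binding site. A lacI gene with its own promoter is carried on the plasmid, so transcription is repressed until IPTG or lactose is added, and it requires a host that supplies T7 RNA polymerase. The open reading frame begins with mNeonGreen, a bright, fast-maturing monomeric green/yellow protein from Branchiostoma lanceolatum, at the N terminus. It is followed by a roughly 460 nt segment that the automated annotation calls a fragment of mouse Gabpb1. That call most likely reflects ankyrin-repeat similarity, and the position matches the DARPin OFF7 part named in the catalogue entry.

Short downstream matches point to a 6xHis-type stretch and an S-Tag fragment ahead of the T7 terminator, although the record does not confirm whether these are in frame with the fusion. Only one T7 promoter/lac operator unit is annotated, so the second Duet cassette does not appear to be intact. The small TcR and extra AmpR promoter fragments look like backbone remnants. The catalogue also lists Agrobacterium radiobacter as a source species, but the record does not say which part this refers to. The associated work concerns high-yield, vesicle-packaged recombinant protein production from E. coli.
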