Features (pLannotate 1.2.2; 18 found; start..end, strand, type, name):
      3..27      +  protein_bind   lac operator: The lac repressor binds to the lac operator to inhibit transcription in E. coli. This inhibition can be relieved by adding lactose or isopropyl-β-D-thiogalactopyranoside (IPTG). lac repressor encoded by lacI
     42..64      +  RBS            RBS: efficient ribosome binding site from bacteriophage T7 gene 10 (Olins and Rangwala, 1989)
    124..831     +  CDS            mNeonGreen: mNeonGreen is a basic (constitutively fluorescent) green/yellow fluorescent protein published in 2013, derived from Branchiostoma lanceolatum. It is reported to be a very rapidly-maturing monomer with moderate acid sensitivity.
    865..1326    +  CDS            Gabpb1 (fragment): GABP1_MOUSE - Also known as Gabpb, Gabpb2. Experimental evidence at protein level: Swiss-Prot protein existence level 1. Transcription factor capable of interacting with purine rich repeats (GA repeats) (PubMed:25200183). Acts as a a master regulator of nuclear-encoded mitochondrial genes (PubMed:25200183). From Mus musculus (Mouse).
   1342..1359    +  CDS            capTEV™ (fragment): composite tag for in vivo biotinylation, TEV protease cleavage, and 6xHis tagging
   1375..1416    +  CDS            S-Tag (fragment): affinity and epitope tag derived from pancreatic ribonuclease A
   1446..1463    +  CDS            SET1 (fragment): solubility-enhancement tag derived from T7 phage gene 10B
   1471..1518    +  terminator     T7 terminator: transcription terminator for bacteriophage T7 RNA polymerase
   1682..1739    +  promoter       AmpR promoter (fragment): bla
   1748..2563    -  CDS            KanR: aminoglycoside phosphotransferase; aph(3')-Ia; confers resistance to kanamycin in bacteria or G418 (Geneticin®) in eukaryotes
   2564..2655    -  promoter       AmpR promoter: bla
   2671..3420    -  rep_origin     RSF ori: Plasmids containing the RSF 1030 origin of replication can be propagated in E. coli cells that contain additional plasmids with compatible origins.
   3503..3567    -  CDS            TcR (fragment): tetracycline efflux protein; tet; confers resistance to tetracycline
   3582..3603    -  protein_bind   CAP binding site: CAP binding activates transcription in the presence of cAMP. E. coli catabolite activator protein
   3616..4698    -  CDS            lacI: lac repressor; lacI; The lac repressor binds to the lac operator to inhibit transcription in E. coli. This inhibition can be relieved by adding lactose or isopropyl-β-D-thiogalactopyranoside (IPTG).
   4699..4776    -  promoter       lacI promoter: lacI
   4784..4819    -  CDS            TcR (fragment): tetracycline efflux protein; tet; confers resistance to tetracycline
   4822..2       +  promoter       T7 promoter (across the origin): promoter for bacteriophage T7 RNA polymerase
>Addgene plasmid #182414 | pRSFDuet-1_mNeongreen-DARPinOFF7 | addgene full sequence | sequence record 360461 | Addgene NGS Result
GGGGAATTGTGAGCGGATAACAATTCCCCTGTAGAAATAATTTTGTTTAACTTTAATAAGGAGATATACC
ATGGGCAGCAGCCATCACCATCATCACCACAGCCAGGATCTGGAGGAAGCGGAATGGTGAGCAAGGGCGA
GGAGGATAACATGGCCTCTCTCCCAGCGACACATGAGTTACACATCTTTGGCTCCATCAACGGTGTGGAC
TTTGACATGGTGGGTCAGGGCACCGGCAATCCAAATGATGGTTATGAGGAGTTAAACCTGAAGTCCACCA
AGGGTGACCTCCAGTTCTCCCCCTGGATTCTGGTCCCTCATATCGGGTATGGCTTCCATCAGTACCTGCC
CTACCCTGACGGGATGTCGCCTTTCCAGGCCGCGATGGTAGATGGCTCCGGATACCAAGTCCATCGCACA
ATGCAGTTTGAAGATGGTGCCTCCCTTACTGTTAACTACCGCTACACCTACGAGGGAAGCCACATCAAAG
GAGAGGCCCAGGTGAAGGGGACTGGTTTCCCTGCTGACGGTCCTGTGATGACCAACTCGCTGACCGCTGC
GGACTGGTGCAGGTCGAAGAAGACTTACCCCAACGACAAAACCATCATCAGTACCTTTAAGTGGAGTTAC
ACCACTGGAAATGGCAAGCGCTACCGGAGCACTGCGCGGACCACCTACACCTTTGCCAAGCCAATGGCGG
CTAACTATCTGAAGAACCAGCCGATGTACGTGTTCCGTAAGACGGAGCTCAAGCACTCCAAGACCGAGCT
CAACTTCAAGGAGTGGCAAAAGGCCTTTACCGATGTGATGGGCATGGACGAGCTGTACAAGGCTAGCAGA
TCTGGAGGAAGCGGAATGGGTTCGGACTTAGGCCGCAAGTTACTGGAAGCTGCACGCGCGGGTCAAGACG
ACGAGGTACGCATCCTTATGGCCAATGGTGCGGACGTCAACGCCGCCGATAATACCGGAACAACTCCTTT
GCACCTCGCAGCATATTCCGGCCATTTAGAGATTGTAGAGGTACTGCTTAAGCACGGTGCCGATGTAGAT
GCGTCGGACGTATTCGGGTACACGCCTCTCCACCTCGCCGCTTATTGGGGCCACTTAGAAATTGTAGAGG
TGCTCTTGAAGAATGGTGCCGACGTGAATGCTATGGATTCAGACGGCATGACACCGCTCCATCTGGCCGC
GAAATGGGGTTATCTGGAGATCGTCGAGGTTCTCTTGAAACATGGCGCCGACGTCAATGCACAAGATAAG
TTCGGCAAGACTGCCTTCGACATCAGCATCGACAACGGTAATGAGGACCTGGCCGAGATCCTTCAAAAGT
TGAATGGTACCCATCATCATCATCATCATTAACTCGAGTCTGGTAAAGAAACCGCTGCTGCGAAATTTGA
ACGCCAGCACATGGACTCGTCTACTAGCGCAGCTTAATTAACCTAGGCTGCTGCCACCGCTGAGCAATAA
CTAGCATAACCCCTTGGGGCCTCTAAACGGGTCTTGAGGGGTTTTTTGCTGAAACCTCAGGCATTTGAGA
AGCACACGGTCACACTGCTTCCGGTAGTCAATAAACCGGTAAACCAGCAATAGACATAAGCGGCTATTTA
ACGACCCTGCCCTGAACCGACGACAAGCTGACGACCGGGTCTCCGCAAGTGGCACTTTTCGGGGAAATGT
GCGCGGAACCCCTATTTGTTTATTTTTCTAAATACATTCAAATATGTATCCGCTCATGAATTAATTCTTA
GAAAAACTCATCGAGCATCAAATGAAACTGCAATTTATTCATATCAGGATTATCAATACCATATTTTTGA
AAAAGCCGTTTCTGTAATGAAGGAGAAAACTCACCGAGGCAGTTCCATAGGATGGCAAGATCCTGGTATC
GGTCTGCGATTCCGACTCGTCCAACATCAATACAACCTATTAATTTCCCCTCGTCAAAAATAAGGTTATC
AAGTGAGAAATCACCATGAGTGACGACTGAATCCGGTGAGAATGGCAAAAGTTTATGCATTTCTTTCCAG
ACTTGTTCAACAGGCCAGCCATTACGCTCGTCATCAAAATCACTCGCATCAACCAAACCGTTATTCATTC
GTGATTGCGCCTGAGCGAGACGAAATACGCGGTCGCTGTTAAAAGGACAATTACAAACAGGAATCGAATG
CAACCGGCGCAGGAACACTGCCAGCGCATCAACAATATTTTCACCTGAATCAGGATATTCTTCTAATACC
TGGAATGCTGTTTTCCCGGGGATCGCAGTGGTGAGTAACCATGCATCATCAGGAGTACGGATAAAATGCT
TGATGGTCGGAAGAGGCATAAATTCCGTCAGCCAGTTTAGTCTGACCATCTCATCTGTAACATCATTGGC
AACGCTACCTTTGCCATGTTTCAGAAACAACTCTGGCGCATCGGGCTTCCCATACAATCGATAGATTGTC
GCACCTGATTGCCCGACATTATCGCGAGCCCATTTATACCCATATAAATCAGCATCCATGTTGGAATTTA
ATCGCGGCCTAGAGCAAGACGTTTCCCGTTGAATATGGCTCATACTCTTCCTTTTTCAATATTATTGAAG
CATTTATCAGGGTTATTGTCTCATGAGCGGATACATATTTGAATGTATTTAGAAAAATAAACAAATAGGC
ATGCAGCGCTCTTCCGCTTCCTCGCTCACTGACTCGCTACGCTCGGTCGTTCGACTGCGGCGAGCGGTGT
CAGCTCACTCAAAAGCGGTAATACGGTTATCCACAGAATCAGGGGATAAAGCCGGAAAGAACATGTGAGC
AAAAAGCAAAGCACCGGAAGAAGCCAACGCCGCAGGCGTTTTTCCATAGGCTCCGCCCCCCTGACGAGCA
TCACAAAAATCGACGCTCAAGCCAGAGGTGGCGAAACCCGACAGGACTATAAAGATACCAGGCGTTTCCC
CCTGGAAGCTCCCTCGTGCGCTCTCCTGTTCCGACCCTGCCGCTTACCGGATACCTGTCCGCCTTTCTCC
CTTCGGGAAGCGTGGCGCTTTCTCATAGCTCACGCTGTTGGTATCTCAGTTCGGTGTAGGTCGTTCGCTC
CAAGCTGGGCTGTGTGCACGAACCCCCCGTTCAGCCCGACCGCTGCGCCTTATCCGGTAACTATCGTCTT
GAGTCCAACCCGGTAAGACACGACTTATCGCCACTGGCAGCAGCCATTGGTAACTGATTTAGAGGACTTT
GTCTTGAAGTTATGCACCTGTTAAGGCTAAACTGAAAGAACAGATTTTGGTGAGTGCGGTCCTCCAACCC
ACTTACCTTGGTTCAAAGAGTTGGTAGCTCAGCGAACCTTGAGAAAACCACCGTTGGTAGCGGTGGTTTT
TCTTTATTTATGAGATGATGAATCAATCGGTCTATCAAGTCAACGAACAGCTATTCCGTTACTCTAGATT
TCAGTGCAATTTATCTCTTCAAATGTAGCACCTGAAGTCAGCCCCATACGATATAAGTTGTAATTCTCAT
GTTAGTCATGCCCCGCGCCCACCGGAAGGAGCTGACTGGGTTGAAGGCTCTCAAGGGCATCGGTCGAGAT
CCCGGTGCCTAATGAGTGAGCTAACTTACATTAATTGCGTTGCGCTCACTGCCCGCTTTCCAGTCGGGAA
ACCTGTCGTGCCAGCTGCATTAATGAATCGGCCAACGCGCGGGGAGAGGCGGTTTGCGTATTGGGCGCCA
GGGTGGTTTTTCTTTTCACCAGTGAGACGGGCAACAGCTGATTGCCCTTCACCGCCTGGCCCTGAGAGAG
TTGCAGCAAGCGGTCCACGCTGGTTTGCCCCAGCAGGCGAAAATCCTGTTTGATGGTGGTTAACGGCGGG
ATATAACATGAGCTGTCTTCGGTATCGTCGTATCCCACTACCGAGATGTCCGCACCAACGCGCAGCCCGG
ACTCGGTAATGGCGCGCATTGCGCCCAGCGCCATCTGATCGTTGGCAACCAGCATCGCAGTGGGAACGAT
GCCCTCATTCAGCATTTGCATGGTTTGTTGAAAACCGGACATGGCACTCCAGTCGCCTTCCCGTTCCGCT
ATCGGCTGAATTTGATTGCGAGTGAGATATTTATGCCAGCCAGCCAGACGCAGACGCGCCGAGACAGAAC
TTAATGGGCCCGCTAACAGCGCGATTTGCTGGTGACCCAATGCGACCAGATGCTCCACGCCCAGTCGCGT
ACCGTCTTCATGGGAGAAAATAATACTGTTGATGGGTGTCTGGTCAGAGACATCAAGAAATAACGCCGGA
ACATTAGTGCAGGCAGCTTCCACAGCAATGGCATCCTGGTCATCCAGCGGATAGTTAATGATCAGCCCAC
TGACGCGTTGCGCGAGAAGATTGTGCACCGCCGCTTTACAGGCTTCGACGCCGCTTCGTTCTACCATCGA
CACCACCACGCTGGCACCCAGTTGATCGGCGCGAGATTTAATCGCCGCGACAATTTGCGACGGCGCGTGC
AGGGCCAGACTGGAGGTGGCAACGCCAATCAGCAACGACTGTTTGCCCGCCAGTTGTTGTGCCACGCGGT
TGGGAATGTAATTCAGCTCCGCCATCGCCGCTTCCACTTTTTCCCGCGTTTTCGCAGAAACGTGGCTGGC
CTGGTTCACCACGCGGGAAACGGTCTGATAAGAGACACCGGCATACTCTGCGACATCGTATAACGTTACT
GGTTTCACATTCACCACCCTGAATTGACTCTCTTCCGGGCGCTATCATGCCATACCGCGAAAGGTTTTGC
GCCATTCGATGGTGTCCGGGATCTCGACGCTCTCCCTTATGCGACTCCTGCATTAGGAAATTAATACGAC
TCACTATA
